>Addgene plasmid #155879 | RBBP6 | addgene full sequence | sequence record 376713 | Addgene NGS Result
GGCTCCGGTGCCCGTCAGTGGGCAGAGCGCACATCGCCCACAGTCCCCGAGAAGTTGGGGGGAGGGGTCG
GCAATTGAACCGGTGCCTAGAGAAGGTGGCGCGGGGTAAACTGGGAAAGTGATGTCGTGTACTGGCTCCG
CCTTTTTCCCGAGGGTGGGGGAGAACCGTATATAAGTGCAGTAGTCGCCGTGAACGTTCTTTTTCGCAAC
GGGTTTGCCGCCAGAACACAGGTAAGTGCCGTGTGTGGTTCCCGCGGGCCTGGCCTCTTTACGGGTTATG
GCCCTTGCGTGCCTTGAATTACTTCCACCTGGCTGCAGTACGTGATTCTTGATCCCGAGCTTCGGGTTGG
AAGTGGGTGGGAGAGTTCGAGGCCTTGCGCTTAAGGAGCCCCTTCGCCTCGTGCTTGAGTTGAGGCCTGG
CCTGGGCGCTGGGGCCGCCGCGTGCGAATCTGGTGGCACCTTCGCGCCTGTCTCGCTGCTTTCGATAAGT
CTCTAGCCATTTAAAATTTTTGATGACCTGCTGCGACGCTTTTTTTCTGGCAAGATAGTCTTGTAAATGC
GGGCCAAGATCTGCACACTGGTATTTCGGTTTTTGGGGCCGCGGGCGGCGACGGGGCCCGTGCGTCCCAG
CGCACATGTTCGGCGAGGCGGGGCCTGCGAGCGCGGCCACCGAGAATCGGACGGGGGTAGTCTCAAGCTG
GCCGGCCTGCTCTGGTGCCTGGCCTCGCGCCGCCGTGTATCGCCCCGCCCTGGGCGGCAAGGCTGGCCCG
GTCGGCACCAGTTGCGTGAGCGGAAAGATGGCCGCTTCCCGGCCCTGCTGCAGGGAGCTCAAAATGGAGG
ACGCGGCGCTCGGGAGAGCGGGCGGGTGAGTCACCCACACAAAGGAAAAGGGCCTTTCCGTCCTCAGCCG
TCGCTTCATGTGACTCCACGGAGTACCGGGCGCCGTCCAGGCACCTCGATTAGTTCTCGAGCTTTTGGAG
TACGTCGTCTTTAGGTTGGGGGGAGGGGTTTTATGCGATGGAGTTTCCCCACACTGAGTGGGTGGAGACT
GAAGTTAGGCCAGCTTGGCACTTGATGTAATTCTCCTTGGAATTTGCCCTTTTTGAGTTTGGATCTTGGT
TCATTCTCAAGCCTCAGACAGTGGTTCAAAGTTTTTTTCTTCCATTTCAGGTGTCGTGAGGAATTAGCTT
GGTACTAATACGACTCACTATAGGGAGACCCAAGCTGGCTAGGTAAGCTTGGTACCGAGCTCGGATCCAC
TAGTCCAGTGTGGTGGAATTCTGCAGATATCAACAAGTTTGTACAAAAAAGTTGGCATGTCCTGTGTGCA
TTATAAATTTTCCTCTAAACTCAACTATGATACCGTCACCTTTGATGGGCTCCACATCTCCCTCTGCGAC
TTAAAGAAGCAGATTATGGGGAGAGAGAAGCTGAAAGCTGCCGACTGCGACCTGCAGATCACCAATGCGC
AGACGAAAGAAGAATATACTGATGATAATGCTCTGATTCCTAAGAATTCTTCTGTAATTGTTAGAAGAAT
TCCTATTGGAGGTGTTAAATCTACAAGCAAGACATATGTTATAAGTCGAACTGAACCAGCGATGGCAACT
ACAAAAGCAGTATGTAAAAACACAATCTCACACTTTTTCTACACATTGCTTTTACCTTTATACCCAACTT
TCTTGTACAAAGTGGTTGATATCCAGCACAGTGGCGGCCGCTCGAGTCTAGAGGGCCCGCGGTTCGAAAC
CAGCGGAGGCGGCGGAAGCGGGGGAGGAGGCAGCGGCGGAGGCGGCAGCGGGGGCGGCGGAAGCGCTACC
GGTAAGCCTATCCCTAACCCTCTCCTCGGTCTCGATTCTACGCGTACCGGTATGGCTTCTAACTTTACTC
AGTTCGTTCTCGTCGACAATGGCGGAACTGGCGACGTGACTGTCGCCCCAAGCAACTTCGCTAACGGGGT
CGCTGAATGGATCAGCTCTAACTCGCGATCACAGGCTTACAAAGTAACCTGTAGCGTTCGTCAGAGCTCT
GCGCAGAATCGCAAATACACCATCAAAGTCGAGGTGCCTAAAGTGGCAACCCAGACTGTTGGTGGTGAAG
AGCTTCCTGTAGCCGGATGGAGATCTTACTTAAATATGGAACTAACCATTCCAATTTTCGCCACGAATTC
CGACTGCGAGCTTATTGTTAAGGCAATGCAAGGTCTCCTAAAAGATGGAAACCCGATTCCCTCGGCCATC
GCGGCCAACTCCGGCATCTACGGAGGTGGAGGTGGATCTCGTACGGGTTAGTAATGAGTTTAAACCCGCT
GATCAGCCTCGACTGTGCCTTCTAGTTGCCAGCCATCTGTTGTTTGCCCCTCCCCCGTGCCTTCCTTGAC
CCTGGAAGGTGCCACTCCCACTGTCCTTTCCTAATAAAATGAGGAAATTGCATCGCATTGTCTGAGTAGG
TGTCATTCTATTCTGGGGGGTGGGGTGGGGCAGGACAGCAAGGGGGAGGATTGGGAAGACAATAGCAGGC
ATGCTGGGGATGCGGTGGGCTCTATGGCTTCTGAGGCGGAAAGAACCAGCTGGGGCTCTAGGGGGTATCC
CC
[124 nt withheld, positions 2593-2716]
C
[91 nt withheld, positions 2718-2808]
AGGGTGATGGTTCACGTACCTAGAAGTTCCTATTCCGAAGTTCCTATTCTCTAGAAAGTATAGGAACTTC
CTTGGCCAAAAAGCCTGAACTCACCGCGACGTCTGTCGAGAAGTTTCTGATCGAAAAGTTCGACAGCGTC
TCCGACCTGATGCAGCTCTCGGAGGGCGAAGAATCTCGTGCTTTCAGCTTCGATGTAGGAGGGCGTGGAT
ATGTCCTGCGGGTAAATAGCTGCGCCGATGGTTTCTACAAAGATCGTTATGTTTATCGGCACTTTGCATC
GGCCGCGCTCCCGATTCCGGAAGTGCTTGACATTGGGGAATTCAGCGAGAGCCTGACCTATTGCATCTCC
CGCCGTGCACAGGGTGTCACGTTGCAAGACCTGCCTGAAACCGAACTGCCCGCTGTTCTGCAGCCGGTCG
CGGAGGCCATGGATGCGATCGCTGCGGCCGATCTTAGCCAGACGAGCGGGTTCGGCCCATTCGGACCGCA
AGGAATCGGTCAATACACTACATGGCGTGATTTCATATGCGCGATTGCTGATCCCCATGTGTATCACTGG
CAAACTGTGATGGACGACACCGTCAGTGCGTCCGTCGCGCAGGCTCTCGATGAGCTGATGCTTTGGGCCG
AGGACTGCCCCGAAGTCCGGCACCTCGTGCACGCGGATTTCGGCTCCAACAATGTCCTGACGGACAATGG
CCGCATAACAGCGGTCATTGACTGGAGCGAGGCGATGTTCGGGGATTCCCAATACGAGGTCGCCAACATC
TTCTTCTGGAGGCCGTGGTTGGCTTGTATGGAGCAGCAGACGCGCTACTTCGAGCGGAGGCATCCGGAGC
TTGCAGGATCGCCGCGGCTCCGGGCGTATATGCTCCGCATTGGTCTTGACCAACTCTATCAGAGCTTGGT
TGACGGCAATTTCGATGATGCAGCTTGGGCGCAGGGTCGATGCGACGCAATCGTCCGATCCGGAGCCGGG
ACTGTCGGGCGTACACAAATCGCCCGCAGAAGCGCGGCCGTCTGGACCGATGGCTGTGTAGAAGTACTCG
CCGATAGTGGAAACCGACGCCCCAGCACTCGTCCGAGGGCAAAGGAATAGCACGTACTACGAGATTTCGA
TTCCACCGCCGCCTTCTATGAAAGGTTGGGCTTCGGAATCGTTTTCCGGGACGCCGGCTGGATGATCCTC
CAGCGCGGGGATCTCATGCTGGAGTTCTTCGCCCACCCCAACTTGTTTATTGCAGCTTATAATGGTTACA
AATAAAGCAATAGCATCACAAATTTCACAAATAAAGCATTTTTTTCACTGCATTCTAGTTGTGGTTTGTC
CAAACTCATCAATGTATCTTATCATGTCTGTATACCGTCGACCTCTAGCTAGAGCTTGGCGTAATCATGG
TCATAGCTGTTTCCTGTGTGAAATTGTTATCCGCTCACAATTCCACACAACATACGAGCCGGAAGCATAA
AGTGTAAAGCCTGGGGTGCCTAATGAGTGAGCTAACTCACATTAATTGCGTTGCGCTCACTGCCCGCTTT
CCAGTCGGGAAACCTGTCGTGCCAGCTGCATTAATGAATCGGCCAACGCGCGGGGAGAGGCGGTTTGCGT
ATTGGGCGCTCTTCCGCTTCCTCGCTCACTGACTCGCTGCGCTCGGTCGTTCGGCTGCGGCGAGCGGTAT
CAGCTCACTCAAAGGCGGTAATACGGTTATCCACAGAATCAGGGGATAACGCAGGAAAGAACATGTGAGC
AAAAGGCCAGCAAAAGGCCAGGAACCGTAAAAAGGCCGCGTTGCTGGCGTTTTTCCATAGGCTCCGCCCC
CCTGACGAGCATCACAAAAATCGACGCTCAAGTCAGAGGTGGCGAAACCCGACAGGACTATAAAGATACC
AGGCGTTTCCCCCTGGAAGCTCCCTCGTGCGCTCTCCTGTTCCGACCCTGCCGCTTACCGGATACCTGTC
CGCCTTTCTCCCTTCGGGAAGCGTGGCGCTTTCTCATAGCTCACGCTGTAGGTATCTCAGTTCGGTGTAG
GTCGTTCGCTCCAAGCTGGGCTGTGTGCACGAACCCCCCGTTCAGCCCGACCGCTGCGCCTTATCCGGTA
ACTATCGTCTTGAGTCCAACCCGGTAAGACACGACTTATCGCCACTGGCAGCAGCCACTGGTAACAGGAT
TAGCAGAGCGAGGTATGTAGGCGGTGCTACAGAGTTCTTGAAGTGGTGGCCTAACTACGGCTACACTAGA
AGAACAGTATTTGGTATCTGCGCTCTGCTGAAGCCAGTTACCTTCGGAAAAAGAGTTGGTAGCTCTTGAT
CCGGCAAACAAACCACCGCTGGTAGCGGTGGTTTTTTTGTTTGCAAGCAGCAGATTACGCGCAGAAAAAA
AGGATCTCAAGAAGATCCTTTGATCTTTTCTACGGGGTCTGACGCTCAGTGGAACGAAAACTCACGTTAA
GGGATTTTGGTCATGAGATTATCAAAAAGGATCTTCACCTAGATCCTTTTAAATTAAAAATGAAGTTTTA
AATCAATCTAAAGTATATATGAGTAAACTTGGTCTGACAGTTACCAATGCTTAATCAGTGAGGCACCTAT
CTCAGCGATCTGTCTATTTCGTTCATCCATAGTTGCCTGACTCCCCGTCGTGTAGATAACTACGATACGG
GAGGGCTTACCATCTGGCCCCAGTGCTGCAATGATACCGCGAGACCCACGCTCACCGGCTCCAGATTTAT
CAGCAATAAACCAGCCAGCCGGAAGGGCCGAGCGCAGAAGTGGTCCTGCAACTTTATCCGCCTCCATCCA
GTCTATTAATTGTTGCCGGGAAGCTAGAGTAAGTAGTTCGCCAGTTAATAGTTTGCGCAACGTTGTTGCC
ATTGCTACAGGCATCGTGGTGTCACGCTCGTCGTTTGGTATGGCTTCATTCAGCTCCGGTTCCCAACGAT
CAAGGCGAGTTACATGATCCCCCATGTTGTGCAAAAAAGCGGTTAGCTCCTTCGGTCCTCCGATCGTTGT
CAGAAGTAAGTTGGCCGCAGTGTTATCACTCATGGTTATGGCAGCACTGCATAATTCTCTTACTGTCATG
CCATCCGTAAGATGCTTTTCTGTGACTGGTGAGTACTCAACCAAGTCATTCTGAGAATAGTGTATGCGGC
GACCGAGTTGCTCTTGCCCGGCGTCAATACGGGATAATACCGCGCCACATAGCAGAACTTTAAAAGTGCT
CATCATTGGAAAACGTTCTTCGGGGCGAAAACTCTCAAGGATCTTACCGCTGTTGAGATCCAGTTCGATG
TAACCCACTCGTGCACCCAACTGATCTTCAGCATCTTTTACTTTCACCAGCGTTTCTGGGTGAGCAAAAA
CAGGAAGGCAAAATGCCGCAAAAAAGGGAATAAGGGCGACACGGAAATGTTGAATACTCATACTCTTCCT
TTTTCAATATTATTGAAGCATTTATCAGGGTTATTGTCTCATGAGCGGATACATATTTGAATGTATTTAG
AAAAATAAACAAATAGGGGTTCCGCGCACATTTCCCCGAAAAGTGCCACCTGACGTCGACGGATCGGGAG
ATCTCCCGATCCCCTATGGTGCACTCTCAGTACAATCTGCTCTGATGCCGCATAGTTAAGCCAGTATCTG
CTCCCTGCTTGTGTGTTGGAGGTCGCTGAGTAGTGCGCGAGCAAAATTTAAGCTACAACAAGGCAAGGCT
TGACCGACAATTGCATGAAGAATCTGCTTAGGGTTAGGCGTTTTGCGCTGCTTCGCGATGTACGGGCCAG
ATATACGCGTTGACATTGATTATTGACTAGGCTTTTGCAAAAAGCTTTGCAAAGATGGATAAAGTTTTAA
ACAGAGAGGAATCTTTGCAGCTAATGGACCTTCTAGGTCTTGAAAGGAGTGGGAATT
Features (pLannotate 1.2.2; 24 found; start..end, strand, type, name):
      1..1179    +  promoter       EF-1α promoter: strong constitutive promoter for human elongation factor EF-1α
   1196..1214    +  promoter       T7 promoter: promoter for bacteriophage T7 RNA polymerase
   1294..1311    +  protein_bind   attB1 (fragment): mutant version of attB; core recombination site for the Gateway® BP reaction BP Clonase™
   1317..1622    +  CDS            RBBP6 (fragment): RBBP6_HUMAN - Also known as P2PR, PACT, RBQ1. Experimental evidence at protein level: Swiss-Prot protein existence level 1. (Microbial infection) [Isoform 1]: restricts ebolavirus replication probably by impairing the vp30-NP interaction, and thus viral transcription. From Homo sapiens (Human).
   1672..1696    -  protein_bind   attB2: mutant version of attB; recombination site for the Gateway® BP reaction BP Clonase™
   1821..1862    +  CDS            V5 tag: epitope tag from simian virus 5
   1875..2261    +  CDS            MS2: bacteriophage MS2 coat protein binds to a specific stem-loop structure in the viral RNA (Peabody, 1993)
   2323..2547    +  polyA_signal   bGH poly(A) signal: bovine growth hormone polyadenylation signal
   2551..2572    +  promoter       SV40 promoter (fragment): SV40 enhancer and early promoter
   2593..2826    +  rep_origin     f1 ori (fragment) (sequence partly withheld): f1 bacteriophage origin of replication; arrow indicates direction of (+) strand synthesis
   2831..2878    +  protein_bind   FRT: FLP-mediated recombination occurs in the 8-bp core sequence TCTAGAAA (Turan and Bode, 2011). FLP recombinase from the Saccharomyces cerevisiae 2μ plasmid
   2886..3908    +  CDS            HygR: aminoglycoside phosphotransferase from E. coli; aph(4)-Ia; confers resistance to hygromycin
   3918..4043    +  CDS            ble (fragment): BLE_KLEPN - Experimental evidence at protein level: Swiss-Prot protein existence level 1. Binding protein with a strong affinity to the bleomycin family of antibiotics. Binds to CL990; an antimitotic-antibiotic compound. From Klebsiella pneumoniae.
   4038..4159    +  polyA_signal   SV40 poly(A) signal: SV40 polyadenylation signal
   4232..4248    -  protein_bind   lac operator: The lac repressor binds to the lac operator to inhibit transcription in E. coli. This inhibition can be relieved by adding lactose or isopropyl-β-D-thiogalactopyranoside (IPTG). lac repressor encoded by lacI
   4256..4286    -  promoter       lac promoter: promoter for the E. coli lac operon
   4301..4322    -  protein_bind   CAP binding site: CAP binding activates transcription in the presence of cAMP. E. coli catabolite activator protein
   4335..4427    -  CDS            lacI (fragment): lac repressor; lacI; The lac repressor binds to the lac operator to inhibit transcription in E. coli. This inhibition can be relieved by adding lactose or isopropyl-β-D-thiogalactopyranoside (IPTG).
   4610..5198    -  rep_origin     ori: high-copy-number ColE1/pMB1/pBR322/pUC origin of replication
   5369..6229    -  CDS            AmpR: β-lactamase; bla; confers resistance to ampicillin, carbenicillin, and related antibiotics
   6230..6334    -  promoter       AmpR promoter: bla
   6393..6445    -  misc_feature   bom (fragment): basis of mobility region from pBR322
   6600..6618    +  enhancer       CMV enhancer (fragment): human cytomegalovirus immediate early enhancer
   6643..6709    +  CDS            small t antigen (fragment): SV40 (simian virus 40) small t antigen
