[The description below was written by a language model from this plasmid's Addgene catalogue record and pLannotate feature annotations shown in this document.]
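Description:
RBBP6 is a mammalian expression plasmid built by Gateway cloning into the E2.pEF5-DEST-FL-V5-MCP destination backbone, made for use in a tethering screen of RNA-binding proteins. It is maintained in E. coli through a high-copy ColE1/pUC-type origin and an ampicillin resistance gene (β-lactamase with its own promoter). A partial f1 origin is also annotated.

The payload is a short human RBBP6 open reading frame (recorded insert size 357 bp, no mutations), flanked by attB1 and attB2 sites left by Gateway recombination. The annotation matches only a fragment of the full-length Swiss-Prot RBBP6 protein. The ORF sits downstream of the strong constitutive EF-1α promoter, with a T7 promoter between the two, and is followed by a backbone-encoded V5 epitope tag and the bacteriophage MS2 coat protein (MCP), then a bGH polyadenylation signal. The resulting product is RBBP6 fused at its C terminus to V5-MCP. Because MCP binds a specific MS2 RNA stem-loop, the fusion can be recruited artificially to a reporter transcript carrying such hairpins. This is the basis of tethered-function assays that test whether a protein alters mRNA stability or translation, while V5 allows detection of the fusion.

Downstream of the expression cassette lies an FRT site directly ahead of a hygromycin resistance coding sequence and an SV40 poly(A) signal. That arrangement is typical of FLP-mediated integration systems, although the record does not state that it is used this way. The sequenced record is 6,715 nt, which is smaller than the listed backbone size, as expected once the Gateway cassette is replaced by the insert. Several very short annotated fragments (SV40 promoter, ble, lacI, CMV enhancer, small t antigen) appear to be backbone remnants.
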