Addgene plasmid #155879: RBBP6
Purpose: For use in RBP tethering screen
Depositing lab: Eugene Yeo. Depositing organization: University of California, San Diego (UCSD). Publication: Large-scale tethered function assays identify factors that regulate mRNA stability and translation. Luo EC, Nathanson JL, Tan FE, Schwartz JL, Schmok JC, Shankar A, Markmiller S, Yee BA, Sathe S, Pratt GA, Scaletta DB, Ha Y, Hill DE, Aigner S, Yeo GW. Nat Struct Mol Biol. 2020 Oct;27(10):989-1000. doi: 10.1038/s41594-020-0477-6. Epub 2020 Aug 17. PubMed 32807991.
Backbone
  Vector backbone: E2.pEF5-DEST-FL-V5-MCP
  Backbone size w/o insert (bp): 7357
  Vector type: Mammalian Expression
Growth in bacteria
  Bacterial resistance: Ampicillin, 100 μg/mL
  Growth temperature: 37°C
  Growth strain: DH5alpha
  Copy number: High Copy
Gene/Insert
  Gene/Insert name: RBBP6 (alt name: Accession: BC029352.1)
  Species: H. sapiens (human)
  Insert size (bp): 357
  Mutation: none
  Entrez Gene: RBBP6 (a.k.a. MY038, P2P-R, PACT, RBQ-1, SNAMA)
  Promoter: EF-1a
  Tag / fusion protein: V5-MCP (C terminal on backbone)
  Cloning method: Gateway Cloning
  Sequencing primers: 5′ TAATACGACTCACTATAGGG; 3′ gctcgagtctagagggc
Resource information
  A portion of this plasmid was derived from a plasmid made by: DNASU Plasmid Repository Center for Personalized Diagnostics Biodesign Institute
Terms and licenses: Academic/Nonprofit Terms; Industry Terms: Not Available to Industry
How to cite: RBBP6 was a gift from Eugene Yeo (Addgene plasmid # 155879 ; http://n2t.net/addgene:155879 ; RRID:Addgene_155879)
