>Addgene plasmid #155879 | RBBP6 | depositor partial sequence | sequence record 301282 | Insert Sequence
ATGTCCTGTGTGCATTATAAATTTTCCTCTAAACTCAACTATGATACCGTCACCTTTGATGGGCTCCACA
TCTCCCTCTGCGACTTAAAGAAGCAGATTATGGGGAGAGAGAAGCTGAAAGCTGCCGACTGCGACCTGCA
GATCACCAATGCGCAGACGAAAGAAGAATATACTGATGATAATGCTCTGATTCCTAAGAATTCTTCTGTA
ATTGTTAGAAGAATTCCTATTGGAGGTGTTAAATCTACAAGCAAGACATATGTTATAAGTCGAACTGAAC
CAGCGATGGCAACTACAAAAGCAGTATGTAAAAACACAATCTCACACTTTTTCTACACATTGCTTTTACC
TTTATAA
